>Addgene plasmid #222549 | pPB-cT3G-cERP2-ANHX | addgene full sequence | sequence record 442404 | Addgene NGS Result
ATCACCTCGAGTTTACTCCCTATCAGTGATAGAGAACGTATGAAGAGTTTACTCCCTATCAGTGATAGAG
AACGTATGCAGACTTTACTCCCTATCAGTGATAGAGAACGTATAAGGAGTTTACTCCCTATCAGTGATAG
AGAACGTATGACCAGTTTACTCCCTATCAGTGATAGAGAACGTATCTACAGTTTACTCCCTATCAGTGAT
AGAGAACGTATATCCAGTTTACTCCCTATCAGTGATAGAGAACGTATAAGCTTGCCTATATAAGCAGAGC
TCGTTTAGTGAACCGTCAGATCGCCTGGAGACGCCATCCACGCTGTTTTGACCTCCATAGAAGACACCGG
GACCGATCCAGCCTACCACAAGTTTGTACAAAAAAGCAGGCTGCCACCATGCAGAGCTTCCTGACTCTGC
TGAAGGAGCATGAGGACACCTGTGCACCCCCGGCGGAGCTGGTGACCCTTGCGGGCAGACTGTGCCGGGA
CTTCCAGGATGACCTTGCCCAACTGCAGCCTTTGGTCACAGCCATTCTGGACAGCCAGCTCCGCCTGCAT
CTCCTGGACAACGCAGATGTGGCCCTGGCGTGCGCCCGTGTCCTGGACCAGCAGGAGCAGCAGCAGGCGG
CTTGCCGCCTCCTGGAGGGGTGCCAGGTGCCGGGAGGCAGCCAGGAGTTAGTGCAGCTCTGGAACGACAT
CCACTACCGTCTGGTCATGAGGAGGCTGGGCGTGGCTGCGCTCACCCCGGTGCAGAAGTTCCGCTGCAGG
AAGAGGAACCCCCCGCCCCCCTCCCTCTGCCCAGAGGGGCTGAAGAGCCGGAACTTCCCCAGAGAGGTTC
GTGAGAAGCTGCACAATTTCGCTGTGGGGGTGAACACCAACCCCAGCAAGGCTGAGAGGGAGAACTTGGC
ATTGGAGACGAGCTTGACCCCTGAGCAGGTGTACAACTGGTTTGCCAATTACCGGCGCCGCCAAAGAGCC
CTTCCCCAGCACATGAAGCCAGCCCAGCAGGCCACAGCTGAAGACCCTGGTGCGAGGGAGAGGGGTCCTG
ACCTCCTGCAGCCCTCAGGCAACCCCCGTGTTGACTCTGGGTTTGTGGACAGGCCTCAGTGGTCAGAGGA
ACGTGAGGAAAAGGGGCCTCCACAGTCCCCACAGACCACCCAAGGACCATGGGAGCCACTGGCCTTAGCC
CCGGACTTTCCCGCAGATGAGACAGTCTCAAAGCCACTGGATGTCAGGTCTCTGCCAGGTGGCGAGATGT
ACCAGGAGGGGCCTGGCCATGATCCTGCCACCCTCCCCCTCTTCTGCCCTGGCCCTGGCCTCTGCCCTCT
GGCTGCTGGCAATGACATGCTGAACCCCTCTCTGGCTGCCCCTGAATCTTGGCTGATGTCTCTTGCACTG
GCGTCCTCCAAGGAAGTTTCCTTCCAGACTGGGCAGCTGGTCCACAGCCATGGGCTGGACTTCATGATGG
GCCCTGCAGACACCGCTGTGGCTGTGTCCATTGCCACCCTTGGAGATCCCAGCCCTACAGGGTTTTCTGG
CCCCCCCAGCGGCCATCCCCAGAGCGTGCAATTGGAGGAGGGTCTGGGCACAAGCAGTGGACGGACAGAG
CTACGGGTGGGCAGCTTCCTGGTGACACAGCCCCCACTGCAAGCTCCTGAATTCATCCTCACCCAGAGCC
CTCCAGAGCTGGCCCCAGCCCCATCTGCCTTCCCCGGCCCTGTGTCTGCCATGGAGCTGAGCCAGGCCCT
GCCCTCCAGCCAGGTGCAGTGTTCTGATAGCCAGGCCTCTGGTGATGCCTTCTGGGGAGCCAGGATGCTC
CTTGAGTTTTCAGGGAGCAGCCTGGGCTGAACCCAGCTTTCTTGTACAAAGTGGTATACCCATACGATGT
TCCAGATTACGCTTAGTAATGAGAAATACTCAGAAGATGTCACTCACCATAGTCCGCAGTGAAAGATAAA
TGATCTTATGACTTTGACTTGACAAGTTTTAGAGCTAGAAATAGCAAGTAGGCCACTGAGCAAGAACTAT
GAATGAGATCTTTAGACATATTGCGGCCGCTTTCTCCGCGATCCAGACATGATAAGATACATTGATGAGT
TTGGACAAACCAAAACTAGAATGCAGTGAAAAAAATGCCTTATTTGTGAAATTTGTGATGCTATTGCCTT
ATTTGTAACCATTATAAGCTGCAATAAACAAGTTATCTATAACAAGAAAATATATATATAATAAGTTATC
ACGTAAGTAGAACATGAAATAACAATATAATTATCGTATGAGTTAAATCTTAAAAGTCACGTAAAAGATA
ATCATGCGTCATTTTGACTCACGCGGTCGTTATAGTTCAAAATCAGTGACACTTACCGCATTGACAAGCA
CGCCTCACGGGAGCTCCAAGCGGCGACTGAGATGTCCTAAATGCACAGCGACGGATTCGCGCTATTTAGA
AAGAGAGAGCAATATTTCAAGAATGCATGCGTCAATTTTACGCAGACTATCTTTCTAGGGTTAAGAATTC
ACTGGCCGTCGTTTTACAACGTCGTGACTGGGAAAACCCTGGCGTTACCCAACTTAATCGCCTTGCAGCA
CATCCCCCTTTCGCCAGCTGGCGTAATAGCGAAGAGGCCCGCACCGATCGCCCTTCCCAACAGTTGCGCA
GCCTGAATGGCGAATGGCGCCTGATGCGGTATTTTCTCCTTACGCATCTGTGCGGTATTTCACACCGCAT
ATGGTGCACTCTCAGTACAATCTGCTCTGATGCCGCATAGTTAAGCCAGCCCCGACACCCGCCAACACCC
GCTGACGCGCCCTGACGGGCTTGTCTGCTCCCGGCATCCGCTTACAGACAAGCTGTGACCATGTCTCCGG
GAGCTGCATGTGTCAGAGGTTTTCACCGTCATCACCGAAACACGCGAGTTCGAAAGGGCCTCGTGATACG
CCTATTTTTATAGGTTAATGTCATGATAATAATGGTTTCTTAGACGTCAGGTGGCACTTTTCGGGGAAAT
GTGCGCGGAACCCCTATTTGTTTATTTTTCTAAATACATTCAAATATGTATCCGCTCATGAGACAATAAC
CCTGATAAATGCTTCAATAATATTGAAAAAGGAAGAGTATGAGTATTCAACATTTCCGTGTCGCCCTTAT
TCCCTTTTTTGCGGCATTTTGCCTTCCTGTTTTTGCTCACCCAGAAACGCTGGTGAAAGTAAAAGATGCT
GAAGATCAGTTGGGTGCACGAGTGGGTTACATCGAACTGGATCTCAACAGCGGTAAGATCCTTGAGAGTT
TTCGCCCCGAAGAACGTTTTCCAATGATGAGCACTTTTAAAGTTCTGCTATGTGGCGCGGTATTATCCCG
TATTGACGCCGGGCAAGAGCAACTCGGTCGCCGCATACACTATTCTCAGAATGACTTGGTTGAGTACTCA
CCAGTCACAGAAAAGCATCTTACGGATGGCATGACAGTAAGAGAATTATGCAGTGCTGCCATAACCATGA
GTGATAACACTGCGGCCAACTTACTTCTGACAACGATCGGAGGACCGAAGGAGCTAACCGCTTTTTTGCA
CAACATGGGGGATCATGTAACTCGCCTTGATCGTTGGGAACCGGAGCTGAATGAAGCCATACCAAACGAC
GAGCGTGACACCACGATGCCTGTAGCAATGGCAACAACGTTGCGCAAACTATTAACTGGCGAACTACTTA
CTCTAGCTTCCCGGCAACAATTAATAGACTGGATGGAGGCGGATAAAGTTGCAGGACCACTTCTGCGCTC
GGCCCTTCCGGCTGGCTGGTTTATTGCTGATAAATCTGGAGCCGGTGAGCGTGGTTCACGCGGTATCATT
GCAGCACTGGGGCCAGATGGTAAGCCCTCCCGTATCGTAGTTATCTACACGACGGGGAGTCAGGCAACTA
TGGATGAACGAAATAGACAGATCGCTGAGATAGGTGCCTCACTGATTAAGCATTGGTAACTGTCAGACCA
AGTTTACTCATATATACTTTAGATTGATTTAAAACTTCATTTTTAATTTAAAAGGATCTAGGTGAAGATC
CTTTTTGATAATCTCATGACCAAAATCCCTTAACGTGAGTTTTCGTTCCACTGAGCGTCAGACCCCGTAG
AAAAGATCAAAGGATCTTCTTGAGATCCTTTTTTTCTGCGCGTAATCTGCTGCTTGCAAACAAAAAAACC
ACCGCTACCAGCGGTGGTTTGTTTGCCGGATCAAGAGCTACCAACTCTTTTTCCGAAGGTAACTGGCTTC
AGCAGAGCGCAGATACCAAATACTGTTCTTCTAGTGTAGCCGTAGTTAGGCCACCACTTCAAGAACTCTG
TAGCACCGCCTACATACCTCGCTCTGCTAATCCTGTTACCAGTGGCTGCTGCCAGTGGCGATAAGTCGTG
TCTTACCGGGTTGGACTCAAGACGATAGTTACCGGATAAGGCGCAGCGGTCGGGCTGAACGGGGGGTTCG
TGCACACAGCCCAGCTTGGAGCGAACGACCTACACCGAACTGAGATACCTACAGCGTGAGCTATGAGAAA
GCGCCACGCTTCCCGAAGGGAGAAAGGCGGACAGGTATCCGGTAAGCGGCAGGGTCGGAACAGGAGAGCG
CACGAGGGAGCTTCCAGGGGGAAACGCCTGGTATCTTTATAGTCCTGTCGGGTTTCGCCACCTCTGACTT
GAGCGTCGATTTTTGTGATGCTCGTCAGGGGGGCGGAGCCTATGGAAAAACGCCAGCAACGCGGCCTTTT
TACGGTTCCTGGCCTTTTGCTGGCCTTTTGCTCACATGTTCTTTCCTGCGTTATCCCCTGATTCTGTGGA
TAACCGTATTACCGCCTTTGAGTGAGCTGATACCGCTCGCCGCAGCCGAACGACCGAGCGCAGCGAGTCA
GTGAGCGAGGAAGCGGATGAGCGCCCAATACGCAAACCGCCTCTCACCGCGCGTTGGCCGATTCATTAAT
GCAGCTGGCACGACAGGTTTCCCGACTGGAAAGCGGGCAGTGAGCGCAACGCAAACCGCCTCTCCCCGCG
CGTTGGCCGATTCATTAATGCAGCTGGCACGACAGGTTTCCCGACTGGAAAGCGGGCAGTGAGCGCAACG
CAATTAATGTGAGTTAGCTCACTCATTAGGCACCCCAGGCTTTACACTTTATGCTTCCGGCTCGTATGTT
GTGTGGAATTGTGAGCGGATAACAATTTCACACAGGAAACAGCTATGACCATGATTACGCCAAGGTCGAC
TTAACCCTAGAAAGATAATCATATTGTGACGTACGTTAAAGATAATCATGCGTAAAATTGACGCATGTGT
TTTATCGGTCTGTATATCGAGGTTTATTTATTAATTTGAATAGATATTAAGTTTTATTATATTTACACTT
ACATACTAATAATAAATTCAACAAACAATTTATTTATGTTTATTTATTTATTAAAAAAAAACAAAAACTC
AAAATTTCTTCTATAAAGTAACAAAACTTTTAGCAGTGAAAAAAATGCTTTATTTGTGAAATTTGTGATG
CTATTGCTTTATTTGTAACCATTATAAGCTGCAATAAACAAGTTAACAACAACAATTGCATTCATTTTAT
GTTTCAGGTTCAGGGGGAGGTGTGGGAGGTTTTTTAAAGCAAGTAAAACCTCTACAAATGTGGTATGGCT
GATTATGATCCTCTGGAGATTCATGCGCCAGGTTTTCTGGTCATGCACCACGTTCGTGGGCCCTCAGGAA
CCTCCACGTCAGCGGTAACTGTGAAGCCCAGTCGCTCGTAAAAAGGAAGATTCCGGGGAGCACTGGTTTC
GAGGAACGCCGGCACGCCAGCCCGTTCCGCGGCCTCAACACCAGGAAGAACGACAGCGCTTCCCAAACCT
TTACCTTGGTGATCTGGGCTGACACCGACAGTGGCAAGAAACCACGCAGGCTCCTTTGGTCTATGAGGAG
CCAGCAAGCCCTCCATTTGCTGTTGTGCCGCCAACCTACTCCCTGACAGCTCGGCCATCCGCGGACCTAT
TTCCGCGAACACTGCGCCGGCTTCGACGCTTTCCGGAGTAGTCCAGACCGCAACTGCGGCACCATCGTCC
GCAACCCAAACTTTACCAATGTCCAGACCCACGCGCGTAAGAAACAGCTCTTGCAACTCAGTTACCCTCT
CTATGTGTCTGTCCGGATCTACGGTATGGCGGGTCGCTGGATAATCTGCAAATGCTGCGGCAAGTGTTCG
GACAGCCCGTGGTACATCGTCACGGGTAGCGAGCCTAACAGTGGGCTTATATTCCGTCATGGGGCCGGGG
TTCTCCTCCACGTCGCCGGCCTGCTTCAGCAGGCTGAAGTTGGTGGCGCCGCTGCCCCCGGGGAGCATGT
CAAGGTCAAAATCGTCAAGAGCGTCAGCAGGCAGCATATCAAGGTCAAAGTCGTCAAGGGCATCGGCTGG
GAGCATGTCTAAGTCAAAATCGTCAAGGGCGTCGGTCGGCCCGCCGCTTTCGCACTTTAGCTGTTTCTCC
AGGCCACATATGATTAGTTCCAGGCCGAAAAGGAAGGCAGGTTCGGCTCCCTGCCGGTCGAACAGCTCAA
TTGCTTGTTTCAGAAGTGGGGGCATAGAATCGGTGGTAGGTGTCTCTCTTTCCTCTTTTGCTACTTGATG
CTCCTGTTCCTCCAATACGCAGCCCAGTGTAAAGTGGCCCACGGCGGACAGAGCGTACAGTGCGTTCTCC
AGGGAGAAGCCTTGCTGACACAGGAACGCGAGCTGATTTTCCAGGGTTTCGTACTGTTTCTCTGTTGGGC
GGGTGCCGAGATGCACTTTAGCCCCGTCACGATGTGAGAGGAGAGCACAGCGGTATGACTTGGCGTTGTT
CCGCAGAAAGTCTTGCCATGACTCGCCTTCCAGGGGGCAGGAGTGGGTATGATGCCTGTCCAGCATCTCG
ATTGGCAGGGCATCGAGCAGGGCCCGCTTGTTCTTCACGTGCCAGTACAGGGTAGGCTGCTCAACTCCCA
GCTTTTGAGCGAGTTTCCTTGTCGTCAGGCCTTCGATACCGACTCCATTGAGTAATTCCAGAGCAGAGTT
TATGACTTTGCTCTTGTCCAGTCTAGACATCTTATCGTCATCGTCTTTGTAATCCATGGTGGCGGATCCC
GCGTCACGACACCTGTGTTCTGGCGGCAAACCCGTTGCGAAAAAGAACGTTCACGGCGACTACTGCACTT
ATATACGGTTCTCCCCCACCCTCGGGAAAAAGGCGGAGCCAGTACACGACATCACTTTCCCAGTTTACCC
CGCGCCACCTTCTCTAGGCACCGGTTCAATTGCCGACCCCTCCCCCCAACTTCTCGGGCACTGTGGGCCA
TGTGCGCTCTGCCCCATGGTAATAGCCATGACTAATACGTAGATGTACTGCCAAGTAGGAAAGTGCCATA
AGGTCATGTACTGGGCATAATGCCAGGCGGGCCATTTACCGTCATTGACGTCAATAGGGGGCGTACTTGG
CATATGATACACTTGATGTACTGCCAAGTGGGCAGTTTACCGTAAATACTCCACCCATTGACGTCAATGG
AAAGTGCCTATTGGCGTTACTATGGGAACATACGTCATTATTGACGTCAATGGGCGGGGGTCGTTGGGCG
GTCAGCCAGGCGGGCCATTTACCGTAAGTTATGTAACGCGGAACTCCATATATGGGCTATGAACTAATGA
CCCCGTAATTGATTACTATTAATAACTAGTCAATAATCAATGTCATAAGCTCTAATCGCATAATCGAGCT
AAGAGCGATTAATATGCTTAGCTAGCTTAGCTAAGCTAGATTTCTCTATTCTCCCACAATATATAGCAGC
TATTAGCTTAGCAGTCCGAATACGATCGTCCACGATCCATAAGCGTAACACATTTGAGTAGCGACTGACG
GGCACCGGAGCCACTCGAGTGGAATT
Features (pLannotate 1.2.2; 27 found; start..end, strand, type, name):
      9..257     +  promoter       TRE3GV promoter (fragment): 3rd-generation Tet-responsive promoter that can be activated by binding of Tet-On® 3G, optimized for retroviral and lentiviral vectors
    264..305     +  promoter       tight TRE promoter (fragment): Tet-responsive promoter PTight, consisting of seven tet operator sequences followed by the minimal CMV promoter
    368..392     +  protein_bind   attB1: mutant version of attB; recombination site for the Gateway® BP reaction BP Clonase™
    399..1847    +  CDS            ANHX: ANHX_HUMAN - Experimental evidence at transcript level: Swiss-Prot protein existence level 2. From Homo sapiens (Human).
   1851..1875    -  protein_bind   attB2: mutant version of attB; recombination site for the Gateway® BP reaction BP Clonase™
   1877..1905    +  CDS            3xHA (fragment): three tandem HA epitope tags
   1943..1965    +  promoter       SNR52 promoter (fragment): promoter for the S. cerevisiae small nucleolar RNA gene SNR52
   1986..2009    +  misc_RNA       gRNA scaffold (fragment): guide RNA scaffold for the Streptococcus pyogenes CRISPR/Cas9 system
   2070..2204    -  polyA_signal   SV40 poly(A) signal: SV40 polyadenylation signal
   2517..2674    +  CDS            lacZα (fragment): LacZα fragment of β-galactosidase; lacZ fragment
   2680..2779    -  misc_feature   bom (fragment): basis of mobility region from pBR322
   2883..2918    -  CDS            rop (fragment): Rop protein, which maintains plasmids at low copy number; rop
   3014..3118    +  promoter       AmpR promoter: bla
   3119..3979    +  CDS            AmpR: β-lactamase; bla; confers resistance to ampicillin, carbenicillin, and related antibiotics
   4150..4738    +  rep_origin     ori: high-copy-number ColE1/pMB1/pBR322/pUC origin of replication
   4921..5013    +  CDS            lacI (fragment): lac repressor; lacI; The lac repressor binds to the lac operator to inhibit transcription in E. coli. This inhibition can be relieved by adding lactose or isopropyl-β-D-thiogalactopyranoside (IPTG).
   5019..5102    +  CDS            lacI (fragment): lac repressor; lacI; The lac repressor binds to the lac operator to inhibit transcription in E. coli. This inhibition can be relieved by adding lactose or isopropyl-β-D-thiogalactopyranoside (IPTG).
   5115..5136    +  protein_bind   CAP binding site: CAP binding activates transcription in the presence of cAMP. E. coli catabolite activator protein
   5151..5181    +  promoter       lac promoter: promoter for the E. coli lac operon
   5189..5205    +  protein_bind   lac operator: The lac repressor binds to the lac operator to inhibit transcription in E. coli. This inhibition can be relieved by adding lactose or isopropyl-β-D-thiogalactopyranoside (IPTG). lac repressor encoded by lacI
   5493..5574    -  polyA_signal   SV40 poly(A) signal: SV40 polyadenylation signal
   5597..5680    -  CDS            large T antigen (fragment): large T antigen from SV40 (simian virus 40)
   5694..6290    -  CDS            pac: PUAC_STRAD - Protein predicted: Swiss-Prot protein existence level 4. Detoxification of puromycin. From Streptomyces alboniger.
   6363..6473    -  CDS            VP48: 3 tandem repeats of the minimal activation domain of herpes simplex virus VP16 (Cheng et al., 2013)
   6403..7100    -  CDS            rtTA3 (fragment): reverse tetracycline transactivator 3 activates expression from Tet-responsive promoters in the presence of doxycycline
   7153..7364    -  promoter       EF-1α core promoter: core promoter for human elongation factor EF-1α
   7365..7744    -  enhancer       CMV enhancer: human cytomegalovirus immediate early enhancer
