[The description below was written by a language model from this plasmid's Addgene catalogue record and pLannotate feature annotations shown in this document.]
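Description:
pPB-cT3G-cERP2-ANHX is a mammalian expression plasmid built on the pPB-cT3G-cERP2 backbone and described by the depositor as a PiggyBac transposon vector for doxycycline-inducible expression of human ANHX. It is an all-in-one Tet-On design of about 7.9 kb. In bacteria it is maintained as a high-copy plasmid through a ColE1/pUC-type origin and selected with ampicillin via the β-lactamase gene. Puromycin is the selectable marker in mammalian cells. The automated feature table does not annotate the PiggyBac terminal repeats, so their positions cannot be given from this record. As a transposon vector it would normally be co-delivered with a PiggyBac transposase source to integrate the cargo into the genome.

The payload consists of two divergently oriented units. In the forward direction, a third-generation Tet-responsive promoter (annotated as TRE3G/tight TRE fragments) drives the ANHX coding sequence. This sequence is flanked by attB1 and attB2 sites left by Gateway cloning and is followed by an SV40 polyadenylation signal. A short match to a 3xHA tag lies just downstream of attB2, but the record does not establish whether it is in frame or translated. On the opposite strand, a CMV enhancer fused to the EF-1α core promoter drives a reverse tetracycline transactivator (rtTA3-like, with VP16-derived activation repeats). This is followed by the puromycin N-acetyltransferase gene (pac) and a second SV40 poly(A) signal; the element linking the two coding sequences is not annotated. Stably transposed, puromycin-selected cells therefore express the transactivator constitutively and switch on ANHX only when doxycycline is added. Small hits to lacZα, lacI, rop, SNR52 and gRNA scaffold are likely backbone remnants or spurious matches. The associated work concerns inducing meiosis from human pluripotent stem cells.
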