Addgene plasmid #222549: pPB-cT3G-cERP2-ANHX
Purpose: PiggyBac transposon plasmid for doxycycline inducible expression of ANHX
Depositing lab: George Church. Depositing organization: Harvard Medical School. Publication: Induction of Meiosis from Human Pluripotent Stem Cells. Pierson Smela M, Adams J, Ma C, Breimann L, Widocki U, Shioda T, Church GM. bioRxiv 2024.05.31.596483 10.1101/2024.05.31.596483.
Backbone
  Vector backbone: pPB-cT3G-cERP2
  Vector type: Mammalian Expression
  Selectable markers: Puromycin
Growth in bacteria
  Bacterial resistance: Ampicillin, 100 μg/mL
  Growth temperature: 37°C
  Growth strain: DH5alpha
  Copy number: High Copy
Gene/Insert
  Gene/Insert name: ANHX
  Species: H. sapiens (human)
  Entrez Gene: ANHX
  Cloning method: Gateway Cloning
Terms and licenses: Academic/Nonprofit Terms; Industry Terms: Not Available to Industry
Depositor comments: Please visit https://doi.org/10.1101/2024.05.31.596483 for bioRxiv preprint.
How to cite: pPB-cT3G-cERP2-ANHX was a gift from George Church (Addgene plasmid # 222549 ; http://n2t.net/addgene:222549 ; RRID:Addgene_222549)
